Addgene plasmid #21745: myc-mTOR (1-1482 aa)
Depositing lab: David Sabatini. Depositing organization: Whitehead Institute for Biomedical Research. Publication: GbetaL, a positive regulator of the rapamycin-sensitive pathway required for the nutrient-sensitive interaction between raptor and mTOR. Kim DH, Sarbassov DD, Ali SM, Latek RR, Guntur KV, Erdjument-Bromage H, Tempst P, Sabatini DM. Mol Cell 2003 Apr;11(4):895-904. 10.1016/S1097-2765(03)00114-X PubMed 12718876.
Backbone
  Vector backbone: pRK5
  Backbone manufacturer: BD Pharmingen
  Backbone size w/o insert (bp): 4754
  Vector type: Mammalian Expression
Growth in bacteria
  Bacterial resistance: Ampicillin, 100 μg/mL
  Growth temperature: 37°C
  Growth strain: DH5alpha
  Copy number: High Copy
Gene/Insert
  Gene/Insert name: mTOR (1-1482) (alt names: RAFT1; Frap1)
  Species: R. norvegicus (rat)
  Insert size (bp): 4446
  Mutation: amino acids 1-1482
  Entrez Gene: Mtor (a.k.a. Frap1, RAFT1)
  Tag / fusion protein: myc (N terminal on backbone)
  Cloning method: Restriction Enzyme
  Sequencing primers: 5′ SP6
Terms and licenses: Academic/Nonprofit Terms; Industry Terms: Not Available to Industry
How to cite: myc-mTOR (1-1482 aa) was a gift from David Sabatini (Addgene plasmid # 21745 ; http://n2t.net/addgene:21745 ; RRID:Addgene_21745)
