[The description below was written by a language model from this plasmid's Addgene catalogue record.]
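Description:
myc-mTOR (1-1482 aa) is a mammalian expression plasmid built on the pRK5 backbone (about 4.75 kb without insert). It carries a truncated rat (R. norvegicus) mTOR cDNA, a gene also known as RAFT1 or Frap1. The insert is roughly 4.4 kb and encodes amino acids 1 to 1482, the N-terminal portion of the protein. It therefore lacks the C-terminal part of full-length mTOR, where the kinase domain lies. A myc epitope tag supplied by the backbone is fused to the N terminus, so the fragment can be detected by immunoblotting or recovered by immunoprecipitation with anti-myc antibodies. The fragment was inserted by restriction enzyme cloning.

In bacteria the plasmid is maintained at high copy number under ampicillin selection. The record lists no mammalian selection marker, which fits use in transient transfection. It also does not state the promoter or give a feature table. pRK5 vectors generally drive expression from a CMV promoter, and the SP6 primer listed for sequencing suggests an SP6 site upstream of the insert, but neither element is confirmed for this construct.

The associated publication concerns GβL, a positive regulator of the rapamycin-sensitive pathway, and the nutrient-sensitive interaction between raptor and mTOR. In that context, a tagged truncation like this one is typically used in co-immunoprecipitation experiments in cultured mammalian cells. Compared with full-length mTOR or other fragments, it helps map which regions of mTOR bind partner proteins.
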