>Addgene plasmid #21745 | myc-mTOR (1-1482 aa) | addgene partial sequence | sequence record 27500 | 21745 with SV40pA-R
CTGCATAAACAAGTTGGGCCATGGCGGCCAAGCTTCTGCAGGTCGACTCTAGTCGAGACAGCGCATGCGG
CCCAGCATCAGCTCTGGGTCATCCTTGTTCGTGTCCATCTTCTTGTCGTAGGCCACAAGGGCGTCCTCCC
ACTCATGCAACTTCTCATACCAGGTGGCCTGGATCTCCAGCTCTCCGAAGTGTTTCATGGCGTACTCTAA
CACCCCGGACGCTGCCTCAGGCTGCTGCAGTTTATTATTAATGCTGATGAGGGACTCAAGTATGGCAGGC
GTGGGCCCCTTCTGGAACTCCAGCTCTTTGTAGTGTAGTGCTTTGGCATATGCCCGGCACTTGGCAGCTC
TCTCACCCAACAGCACGATGCCATTGTCATCTCTCAGTGGTAGGGGGCCCTTGTCACTGTGCTCCATGAA
CTCAGCCAAGTTCAAGAGGGTTTGTGTGACTTCAGCAATGTCTTGAGAAGTGAGAGCCAACTCAATGCTC
CTGATGAGCTCATCTTGTTGGTCTTCATTCAGTTCAGACCAGCAGGACACAAACGCAGCGTTGAAGAGAT
CCCTGGCCATGGGGTTGTAGGCCTGGGCCNNGGNCCCAGCATGAGCGCAGGGAAGGTGATGAGGAATCCT
TCATCANCAGCTTCANNANTCAAGCGTCGCAGCCACTCCAGCCAGTCGTCCTTGGAGACCCCTTCTGGCA
GCTNNNNNGCCTTTTGGANGTTGATGGTGCTGACATGCAGTTTCTTCATGGGTCTGTTTCANTGGTCACT
