>Addgene plasmid #21745 | myc-mTOR (1-1482 aa) | addgene partial sequence | sequence record 27501 | 21745 with SP6
TCCACTCCCAGGTCCAACTGCACCTCGGTTCTATCGATAAGCTTGCCACCATGGAACAAAAGCTCATTAG
CGAGGAAGACCTTAACATGCTTGGGACAGGCCCTGCCACGGCCACCGCCGGTGCCGCCACATCTAGCAAC
GTGAGCGTTCTGCAGCAGTTCGCCAGTGGGCTGAAGAGCCGGAATGAGGAGACCAGGGCCAAAGCAGCCA
AGGAGCTCCAGCACTATGTCACCATGGAACTTCGAGAGATGAGTCAGGAGGAGTCTACTCGCTTCTATGA
CCAGCTGAACCATCACATTTTTGAACTGGTTTCCAGCTCAGACGCCAATGAGAGGAAGGGTGGCATCTTG
GCCATTGCCAGCCTCATTGGAGTGGAAGGTGGGAATTCCACCAGGATTGGCAGATTTGCCAACTACCTTC
GGAACCTCCTCCCCTCAAGTGATCCAGTTGTCATGGAGATGGCATCCAAGGCCATTGGCCGCCTTGCAAT
GGCAGGGGACACTTTCACTGCTGAGTATGTGGAGTTTGAAGTGAAGCGAGCCTTGGAGTGGCTGGGTGCT
GACCGAAATGAGGGCCGGAGACATGCAGCTGTCCTCGTTCTCCGTGAGCTGG
